Addgene plasmid #13107: pc3XB-ZF8
Depositing lab: Keith Joung. Depositing organization: Massachusetts General Hospital. Publication: Standardized reagents and protocols for engineering zinc finger nucleases by modular assembly. Wright DA, Thibodeau-Beganny S, Sander JD, Winfrey RJ, Hirsh AS, Eichtinger M, Fu F, Porteus MH, Dobbs D, Voytas DF, Joung JK. Nat Protoc. 2006;1(3):1637-52. doi: 10.1038/nprot.2006.259 PubMed 17406455.
Backbone
  Vector backbone: pc3XB
  Backbone manufacturer: Modified Invitrogen pcDNA3
  Backbone size w/o insert (bp): 5400
  Vector type: Mammalian Expression
  Selectable markers: Neomycin (select with G418)
Growth in bacteria
  Bacterial resistance: Ampicillin, 100 μg/mL
  Growth temperature: 37°C
  Growth strain: XL1 Blue
  Copy number: High Copy
Gene/Insert
  Gene/Insert name: ZF8
  Insert size (bp): 90
  Cloning method: Restriction Enzyme; 5′ cloning site XbaI (not destroyed); 3′ cloning site BamHI (not destroyed)
  Sequencing primers: 5′ T7
Terms and licenses: Academic/Nonprofit Terms; Industry Terms: Not Available to Industry
Depositor comments: Part of the Zinc Finger Consortium Modular Assembly Kit v1.0. Finger protein sequence: PGEKPHICHIQGCGKVYGQSSDLTRHLRWH. Target DNA sequence: GCT. This zinc finger is derived from the Sangamo module set.
How to cite: pc3XB-ZF8 was a gift from Keith Joung (Addgene plasmid # 13107 ; http://n2t.net/addgene:13107 ; RRID:Addgene_13107)
