[The description below was written by a language model from this plasmid's Addgene catalogue record and pLannotate feature annotations shown in this document.]
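Description:
pc3XB-ZF8 is a mammalian expression-type plasmid built on pc3XB, a modified version of the pcDNA3 backbone, and it serves as an archive vector for a single engineered zinc finger module. It belongs to the Zinc Finger Consortium Modular Assembly Kit v1.0. It is propagated in E. coli at high copy from a ColE1/pUC-type origin with ampicillin selection through the β-lactamase gene. It also carries an f1 phage origin and remnants of a lac promoter/operator region. For mammalian cells, an SV40 early promoter drives a neomycin phosphotransferase gene followed by an SV40 polyadenylation signal, allowing G418 selection.

The payload is ZF8, an insert of about 90 bp encoding one zinc finger that, according to the depositor, recognises the DNA triplet GCT and derives from the Sangamo module set. It is cloned between XbaI and BamHI sites, both of which are retained. The insert lies downstream of the CMV enhancer/promoter and a T7 promoter and upstream of the bovine growth hormone polyadenylation signal. The automated annotation labels this short coding segment as a fragment of mouse Sp7. That label most likely reflects sequence similarity among C2H2-type zinc fingers rather than the actual origin of the insert. The small "HIV-1 LTR", "ble" and "lacI" fragments called by the annotation are likewise probably homology artefacts of backbone sequence.

The associated publication describes standardised reagents for building zinc finger nucleases by modular assembly. In that scheme, single-finger modules such as this one are combined by restriction-based subcloning into multi-finger arrays with chosen target specificity. These arrays can then be used to make zinc finger nucleases.
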