Features (pLannotate 1.2.2; 20 found; start..end, strand, type, name):
     28..80      -  misc_feature   bom (fragment): basis of mobility region from pBR322
    235..614     +  enhancer       CMV enhancer: human cytomegalovirus immediate early enhancer
    615..818     +  promoter       CMV promoter: human cytomegalovirus (CMV) immediate early promoter
    814..847     +  LTR            5' LTR (truncated) (fragment): truncated 5' long terminal repeat (LTR) from HIV-1
    863..881     +  promoter       T7 promoter: promoter for bacteriophage T7 RNA polymerase
    930..1016    +  CDS            Sp7 (fragment): SP7_MOUSE - Also known as Osx. Experimental evidence at protein level: Swiss-Prot protein existence level 1. Transcriptional activator essential for osteoblast differentiation (PubMed:11792318, PubMed:17510056, PubMed:30026585). Binds to SP1 and EKLF consensus sequences and to other G/C-rich sequences (PubMed:11792318, PubMed:17510056). From Mus musculus (Mouse).
   1068..1292    +  polyA_signal   bGH poly(A) signal: bovine growth hormone polyadenylation signal
   1296..1317    +  promoter       SV40 promoter (fragment): SV40 enhancer and early promoter
   1338..1766    +  rep_origin     f1 ori (sequence partly withheld): f1 bacteriophage origin of replication; arrow indicates direction of (+) strand synthesis
   1780..2109    +  promoter       SV40 promoter: SV40 enhancer and early promoter
   2180..2971    +  CDS            neo: KKA2_KLEPN - Also known as kan, nptII. Experimental evidence at protein level: Swiss-Prot protein existence level 1. Resistance to kanamycin, neomycin, paromomycin, ribostamycin, butirosin and gentamicin B. From Klebsiella pneumoniae.
   2995..3153    +  CDS            ble (fragment): BLE_KLEPN - Experimental evidence at protein level: Swiss-Prot protein existence level 1. Binding protein with a strong affinity to the bleomycin family of antibiotics. Binds to CL990; an antimitotic-antibiotic compound. From Klebsiella pneumoniae.
   3148..3269    +  polyA_signal   SV40 poly(A) signal: SV40 polyadenylation signal
   3342..3358    -  protein_bind   lac operator: The lac repressor binds to the lac operator to inhibit transcription in E. coli. This inhibition can be relieved by adding lactose or isopropyl-β-D-thiogalactopyranoside (IPTG). lac repressor encoded by lacI
   3366..3396    -  promoter       lac promoter: promoter for the E. coli lac operon
   3411..3432    -  protein_bind   CAP binding site: CAP binding activates transcription in the presence of cAMP. E. coli catabolite activator protein
   3445..3537    -  CDS            lacI (fragment): lac repressor; lacI; The lac repressor binds to the lac operator to inhibit transcription in E. coli. This inhibition can be relieved by adding lactose or isopropyl-β-D-thiogalactopyranoside (IPTG).
   3720..4305    -  rep_origin     ori: high-copy-number ColE1/pMB1/pBR322/pUC origin of replication
   4476..5336    -  CDS            AmpR: β-lactamase; bla; confers resistance to ampicillin, carbenicillin, and related antibiotics
   5337..5441    -  promoter       AmpR promoter: bla
>Addgene plasmid #13107 | pc3XB-ZF8 | depositor full sequence | sequence record 7456 | Author sequence
GACGGATCGGGAGATCTCCCGATCCCCTATGGTGCACTCTCAGTACAATCTGCTCTGATGCCGCATAGTT
AAGCCAGTATCTGCTCCCTGCTTGTGTGTTGGAGGTCGCTGAGTAGTGCGCGAGCAAAATTTAAGCTACA
ACAAGGCAAGGCTTGACCGACAATTGCATGAAGAATCTGCTTAGGGTTAGGCGTTTTGCGCTGCTTCGCG
ATGTACGGGCCAGATATACGCGTTGACATTGATTATTGACTAGTTATTAATAGTAATCAATTACGGGGTC
ATTAGTTCATAGCCCATATATGGAGTTCCGCGTTACATAACTTACGGTAAATGGCCCGCCTGGCTGACCG
CCCAACGACCCCCGCCCATTGACGTCAATAATGACGTATGTTCCCATAGTAACGCCAATAGGGACTTTCC
ATTGACGTCAATGGGTGGAGTATTTACGGTAAACTGCCCACTTGGCAGTACATCAAGTGTATCATATGCC
AAGTACGCCCCCTATTGACGTCAATGACGGTAAATGGCCCGCCTGGCATTATGCCCAGTACATGACCTTA
TGGGACTTTCCTACTTGGCAGTACATCTACGTATTAGTCATCGCTATTACCATGGTGATGCGGTTTTGGC
AGTACATCAATGGGCGTGGATAGCGGTTTGACTCACGGGGATTTCCAAGTCTCCACCCCATTGACGTCAA
TGGGAGTTTGTTTTGGCACCAAAATCAACGGGACTTTCCAAAATGTCGTAACAACTCCGCCCCATTGACG
CAAATGGGCGGTAGGCGTGTACGGTGGGAGGTCTATATAAGCAGAGCTCTCTGGCTAACTAGAGAACCCA
CTGCTTACTGGCTTATCGAAATTAATACGACTCACTATAGGGAGACCCAAGCTGGCTAGCGTTTAAACGG
GCCCTCTAGACCCGGGGAGAAGCCGCATATTTGCCACATCCAAGGCTGTGGGAAGGTGTACGGCCAAAGC
AGCGACCTGACACGTCACTTGCGCTGGCATACCGGTGGATCCTCTGCACAGTAGTAAGCTTAAGTTTAAA
CCGCTGATCAGCCTCGACTGTGCCTTCTAGTTGCCAGCCATCTGTTGTTTGCCCCTCCCCCGTGCCTTCC
TTGACCCTGGAAGGTGCCACTCCCACTGTCCTTTCCTAATAAAATGAGGAAATTGCATCGCATTGTCTGA
GTAGGTGTCATTCTATTCTGGGGGGTGGGGTGGGGCAGGACAGCAAGGGGGAGGATTGGGAAGACAATAG
CAGGCATGCTGGGGATGCGGTGGGCTCTATGGCTTCTGAGGCGGAAAGAACCAGCTGGGGCTCTAGGGGG
TATCCCC
[124 nt withheld, positions 1338-1461]
C
[91 nt withheld, positions 1463-1553]
A
[49 nt withheld, positions 1555-1603]
CCTTTGACGTTGGAGTCCACGTTCTTT
[37 nt withheld, positions 1631-1667]
ACCCTATCTCGGTCTATTCTTTTGATTTATAAGGGATTTTGCCGATTTCGGCCTATTGGTTAAAAAATGA
GCTGATTTAACAAAAATTTAACGCGAATTAATTCTGTGGAATGTGTGTCAGTTAGGGTGTGGAAAGTCCC
CAGGCTCCCCAGCAGGCAGAAGTATGCAAAGCATGCATCTCAATTAGTCAGCAACCAGGTGTGGAAAGTC
CCCAGGCTCCCCAGCAGGCAGAAGTATGCAAAGCATGCATCTCAATTAGTCAGCAACCATAGTCCCGCCC
CTAACTCCGCCCATCCCGCCCCTAACTCCGCCCAGTTCCGCCCATTCTCCGCCCCATGGCTGACTAATTT
TTTTTATTTATGCAGAGGCCGAGGCCGCCTCTGCCTCTGAGCTATTCCAGAAGTAGTGAGGAGGCTTTTT
TGGAGGCCTAGGCTTTTGCAAAAAGCTCCCGGCCGGGAGCTTGTATATCCATTTTCGGATCTGATCAAGA
GACAGGATGAGGATCGTTTCGCATGATTGAACAAGATGGATTGCACGCAGGTTCTCCGGCCGCTTGGGTG
GAGAGGCTATTCGGCTATGACTGGGCACAACAGACAATCGGCTGCTCTGATGCCGCCGTGTTCCGGCTGT
CAGCGCAGGGGCGCCCGGTTCTTTTTGTCAAGACCGACCTGTCCGGTGCCCTGAATGAACTGCAGGACGA
GGCAGCGCGGCTATCGTGGCTGGCCACGACGGGCGTTCCTTGCGCAGCTGTGCTCGACGTTGTCACTGAA
GCGGGAAGGGACTGGCTGCTATTGGGCGAAGTGCCGGGGCAGGATCTCCTGTCATCTCACCTTGCTCCTG
CCGAGAAAGTATCCATCATGGCTGATGCAATGCGGCGGCTGCATACGCTTGATCCGGCTACCTGCCCATT
CGACCACCAAGCGAAACATCGCATCGAGCGAGCACGTACTCGGATGGAAGCCGGTCTTGTCGATCAGGAT
GATCTGGACGAAGAGCATCAGGGGCTCGCGCCAGCCGAACTGTTCGCCAGGCTCAAGGCGCGCATGCCCG
ACGGCGAGGATCTCGTCGTGACCCATGGCGATGCCTGCTTGCCGAATATCATGGTGGAAAATGGCCGCTT
TTCTGGATTCATCGACTGTGGCCGGCTGGGTGTGGCGGACCGCTATCAGGACATAGCGTTGGCTACCCGT
GATATTGCTGAAGAGCTTGGCGGCGAATGGGCTGACCGCTTCCTCGTGCTTTACGGTATCGCCGCTCCCG
ATTCGCAGCGCATCGCCTTCTATCGCCTTCTTGACGAGTTCTTCTGAGCGGGACTCTGGGGTTCGAAATG
ACCGACCAAGCGACGCCCAACCTGCCATCACGAGATTTCGATTCCACCGCCGCCTTCTATGAAAGGTTGG
GCTTCGGAATCGTTTTCCGGGACGCCGGCTGGATGATCCTCCAGCGCGGGGATCTCATGCTGGAGTTCTT
CGCCCACCCCAACTTGTTTATTGCAGCTTATAATGGTTACAAATAAAGCAATAGCATCACAAATTTCACA
AATAAAGCATTTTTTTCACTGCATTCTAGTTGTGGTTTGTCCAAACTCATCAATGTATCTTATCATGTCT
GTATACCGTCGACCTCTAGCTAGAGCTTGGCGTAATCATGGTCATAGCTGTTTCCTGTGTGAAATTGTTA
TCCGCTCACAATTCCACACAACATACGAGCCGGAAGCATAAAGTGTAAAGCCTGGGGTGCCTAATGAGTG
AGCTAACTCACATTAATTGCGTTGCGCTCACTGCCCGCTTTCCAGTCGGGAAACCTGTCGTGCCAGCTGC
ATTAATGAATCGGCCAACGCGCGGGGAGAGGCGGTTTGCGTATTGGGCGCTCTTCCGCTTCCTCGCTCAC
TGACTCGCTGCGCTCGGTCGTTCGGCTGCGGCGAGCGGTATCAGCTCACTCAAAGGCGGTAATACGGTTA
TCCACAGAATCAGGGGATAACGCAGGAAAGAACATGTGAGCAAAAGGCCAGCAAAAGGCCAGGAACCGTA
AAAAGGCCGCGTTGCTGGCGTTTTTCCATAGGCTCCGCCCCCCTGACGAGCATCACAAAAATCGACGCTC
AAGTCAGAGGTGGCGAAACCCGACAGGACTATAAAGATACCAGGCGTTTCCCCCTGGAAGCTCCCTCGTG
CGCTCTCCTGTTCCGACCCTGCCGCTTACCGGATACCTGTCCGCCTTTCTCCCTTCGGGAAGCGTGGCGC
TTTCTCATAGCTCACGCTGTAGGTATCTCAGTTCGGTGTAGGTCGTTCGCTCCAAGCTGGGCTGTGTGCA
CGAACCCCCCGTTCAGCCCGACCGCTGCGCCTTATCCGGTAACTATCGTCTTGAGTCCAACCCGGTAAGA
CACGACTTATCGCCACTGGCAGCAGCCACTGGTAACAGGATTAGCAGAGCGAGGTATGTAGGCGGTGCTA
CAGAGTTCTTGAAGTGGTGGCCTAACTACGGCTACACTAGAAGAACAGTATTTGGTATCTGCGCTCTGCT
GAAGCCAGTTACCTTCGGAAAAAGAGTTGGTAGCTCTTGATCCGGCAAACAAACCACCGCTGGTAGCGGT
TTTTTTGTTTGCAAGCAGCAGATTACGCGCAGAAAAAAAGGATCTCAAGAAGATCCTTTGATCTTTTCTA
CGGGGTCTGACGCTCAGTGGAACGAAAACTCACGTTAAGGGATTTTGGTCATGAGATTATCAAAAAGGAT
CTTCACCTAGATCCTTTTAAATTAAAAATGAAGTTTTAAATCAATCTAAAGTATATATGAGTAAACTTGG
TCTGACAGTTACCAATGCTTAATCAGTGAGGCACCTATCTCAGCGATCTGTCTATTTCGTTCATCCATAG
TTGCCTGACTCCCCGTCGTGTAGATAACTACGATACGGGAGGGCTTACCATCTGGCCCCAGTGCTGCAAT
GATACCGCGAGACCCACGCTCACCGGCTCCAGATTTATCAGCAATAAACCAGCCAGCCGGAAGGGCCGAG
CGCAGAAGTGGTCCTGCAACTTTATCCGCCTCCATCCAGTCTATTAATTGTTGCCGGGAAGCTAGAGTAA
GTAGTTCGCCAGTTAATAGTTTGCGCAACGTTGTTGCCATTGCTACAGGCATCGTGGTGTCACGCTCGTC
GTTTGGTATGGCTTCATTCAGCTCCGGTTCCCAACGATCAAGGCGAGTTACATGATCCCCCATGTTGTGC
AAAAAAGCGGTTAGCTCCTTCGGTCCTCCGATCGTTGTCAGAAGTAAGTTGGCCGCAGTGTTATCACTCA
TGGTTATGGCAGCACTGCATAATTCTCTTACTGTCATGCCATCCGTAAGATGCTTTTCTGTGACTGGTGA
GTACTCAACCAAGTCATTCTGAGAATAGTGTATGCGGCGACCGAGTTGCTCTTGCCCGGCGTCAATACGG
GATAATACCGCGCCACATAGCAGAACTTTAAAAGTGCTCATCATTGGAAAACGTTCTTCGGGGCGAAAAC
TCTCAAGGATCTTACCGCTGTTGAGATCCAGTTCGATGTAACCCACTCGTGCACCCAACTGATCTTCAGC
ATCTTTTACTTTCACCAGCGTTTCTGGGTGAGCAAAAACAGGAAGGCAAAATGCCGCAAAAAAGGGAATA
AGGGCGACACGGAAATGTTGAATACTCATACTCTTCCTTTTTCAATATTATTGAAGCATTTATCAGGGTT
ATTGTCTCATGAGCGGATACATATTTGAATGTATTTAGAAAAATAAACAAATAGGGGTTCCGCGCACATT
TCCCCGAAAAGTGCCACCTGACGTC
