>Addgene plasmid #13107 | pc3XB-ZF8 | addgene partial sequence | sequence record 19491 | CMV-F 5'-CGCAAATGGGCGGTAGGCGTG-3'
TAGAGAACCCACTGCTTACTGGCTTATCGAAATTAATACGACTCACTATAGGGAGACCCAAGCTGGCTAG
CGTTTAAACGGGCCCTCTAGACCCGGGGAGAAGCCGCATATTTGCCACATCCAAGGCTGTGGGAAGGTGT
ACGGCCAAAGCAGCGACCTGACACGTCACTTGCGCTGGCATACCGGTGGATCCTCTGCACAGTAGTAAGC
TTAAGTTTAAACCGCTGATCAGCCTCGACTGTGCCTTCTAGTTGCCAGCCATCTGTTGTTTGCCCCTCCC
CCGTGCCTTCCTTGACCCTGGAAGGTGCCACTCCCACTGTCCTTTCCTAATAAAATGAGGAAATTGCATC
GCATTGTCTGAGTAGGTGTCATTCTATTCTGGGGGGTGGGGTGGGGCAGGACAGCAAGGGGGAGGATTGG
GAAGACAATAGCAGGCATGCTGGGGATGCGGTGGGCTCTATGGCTTCTGAGGCGGAAAGAACCAGCTGGG
GCTCTAGGGGGTATCCCC
[83 nt withheld, positions 509-591]
GCCGCTCC
